Addgene plasmid #157996: pCaggs-mGold
Purpose: Expression of mGold in mammalian cells
Depositing lab: Francois St-Pierre. Depositing organization: Baylor College of Medicine. Publication: Versatile phenotype-activated cell sorting. Lee J, Liu Z, Suzuki PH, Ahrens JF, Lai S, Lu X, Guan S, St-Pierre F. Sci Adv. 2020 Oct 23;6(43). pii: 6/43/eabb7438. doi: 10.1126/sciadv.abb7438. Print 2020 Oct. PubMed 33097540.
Backbone
  Vector backbone: pCaggs
  Backbone size w/o insert (bp): 6105
  Total vector size (bp): 6825
  Vector type: Mammalian Expression
Growth in bacteria
  Bacterial resistance: Ampicillin, 100 μg/mL
  Growth temperature: 37°C
  Growth strain: DH5alpha
  Copy number: High Copy
Gene/Insert
  Gene/Insert name: mGold (alt name: mVenus(L46F;T63S))
  Species: Synthetic
  Insert size (bp): 720
  Mutation: mGold is mVenus with L46F;T63S mutations
  Promoter: Actin promoter with CMV enhancer
  Cloning method: Restriction Enzyme; 5′ cloning site NheI (unknown if destroyed); 3′ cloning site HindIII (unknown if destroyed)
  Sequencing primers: 5′ aaggtggtggctggtgtggc
Terms and licenses: Academic/Nonprofit Terms; Industry Terms: Not Available to Industry
Depositor comments: Please note that the mVenus annotation in the plasmid map is incorrect, as this plasmid encodes mGold.
How to cite: pCaggs-mGold was a gift from Francois St-Pierre (Addgene plasmid # 157996 ; http://n2t.net/addgene:157996 ; RRID:Addgene_157996)
