[The description below was written by a language model from this plasmid's Addgene catalogue record and the feature table of its GenBank file.]
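Description:
pCaggs-mGold is a mammalian expression plasmid built on the pCaggs backbone for constitutive production of the yellow fluorescent protein mGold. It is propagated in E. coli as a high-copy plasmid through a ColE1/pUC-type origin and selected with ampicillin via the beta-lactamase gene. An f1 phage origin is also present, along with residual lac promoter/operator sequences from the cloning backbone.

The payload is a 720 bp synthetic, mammalian codon-optimized mGold coding sequence, which is mVenus carrying the L46F and T63S substitutions and is annotated as a photostable derivative of mVenus. The depositor notes that a map annotation labelling this ORF as mVenus is wrong; the held feature table labels it mGold. Expression is driven by a CAG-type arrangement. The catalogue describes it as an actin promoter with CMV enhancer, and the feature table shows the CMV immediate-early enhancer followed by the chimeric chicken beta-actin/rabbit beta-globin intron, although the actin core promoter itself is not separately annotated. A Kozak consensus sits at the start codon, and a bovine growth hormone polyadenylation signal terminates the transcript. The insert was placed between NheI and HindIII sites.

A second cassette uses the SV40 enhancer/early promoter (which includes the SV40 origin) to drive puromycin N-acetyltransferase with an SV40 poly(A) signal, so transfected mammalian cells can be selected with puromycin. The sequence record is 6816 bp, slightly shorter than the 6825 bp total listed in the catalogue. The stated purpose is simply expression of mGold in mammalian cells, and the plasmid was deposited with a publication on phenotype-activated cell sorting.
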