LOCUS       Exported 6816 bp ds-DNA circular SYN 12-MAY-2021
DEFINITION  Expression of mGold in mammalian cells.
ACCESSION   .
VERSION     .
KEYWORDS    pCaggs-mGold
SOURCE      synthetic DNA construct
  ORGANISM  synthetic DNA construct
REFERENCE   1 (bases 1 to 6816)
  AUTHORS   Lee J, Liu Z, Suzuki PH, Ahrens JF, Lai S, Lu X, Guan S, St-Pierre F
  TITLE     Versatile phenotype-activated cell sorting.
  JOURNAL   Sci Adv. 2020 Oct 23;6(43). pii: 6/43/eabb7438. doi:
            10.1126/sciadv.abb7438. Print 2020 Oct.
  PUBMED    33097540
REFERENCE   2 (bases 1 to 6816)
  AUTHORS   .
  TITLE     Direct Submission
  JOURNAL   Exported May 12, 2021 from SnapGene Server 1.1.58
            http://www.snapgene.com
FEATURES             Location/Qualifiers
     source          1..6816
                     /organism="synthetic DNA construct"
                     /mol_type="other DNA"
     primer_bind     15..37
                     /label=pCAGGS-5
                     /note="Chimeric intron in CAG promoter, forward primer"
     primer_bind     99..118
                     /label=pCAG-F
                     /note="Rabbit beta-globin intron, for pCAG plasmids,
                     forward primer"
     regulatory      251..260
                     /regulatory_class="other"
                     /note="vertebrate consensus sequence for strong initiation
                     of translation (Kozak, 1987)"
     CDS             257..976
                     /codon_start=1
                     /product="photostable derivative of mVenus (Lee et al.,
                     2020)"
                     /label=mGold
                     /note="mammalian codon-optimized"
                     /translation="MVSKGEELFTGVVPILVELDGDVNGHKFSVSGEGEGDATYGKLTL
                     KFICTTGKLPVPWPTLVTSLGYGLQCFARYPDHMKQHDFFKSAMPEGYVQERTIFFKDD
                     GNYKTRAEVKFEGDTLVNRIELKGIDFKEDGNILGHKLEYNYNSHNVYITADKQKNGIK
                     ANFKIRHNIEDGGVQLADHYQQNTPIGDGPVLLPDNHYLSYQSKLSKDPNEKRDHMVLL
                     EFVTAAGITLGMDELYK"
     primer_bind     complement(302..323)
                     /label=EGFP-N
                     /note="EGFP, reverse primer"
     primer_bind     complement(563..582)
                     /label=EXFP-R
                     /note="For distinguishing EGFP variants, reverse primer"
     primer_bind     910..931
                     /label=EGFP-C
                     /note="EGFP, forward primer"
     primer_bind     complement(1091..1108)
                     /label=BGH-rev
                     /note="Bovine growth hormone terminator, reverse primer.
                     Also called BGH reverse"
     polyA_signal    1097..1321
                     /label=bGH poly(A) signal
                     /note="bovine growth hormone polyadenylation signal"
     rep_origin      1367..1795
                     /direction=RIGHT
                     /label=f1 ori
                     /note="f1 bacteriophage origin of replication; arrow
                     indicates direction of (+) strand synthesis"
     primer_bind     complement(1454..1473)
                     /label=F1ori-R
                     /note="F1 origin, reverse primer"
     primer_bind     1664..1685
                     /label=F1ori-F
                     /note="F1 origin, forward primer"
     primer_bind     complement(1804..1824)
                     /label=pBABE 3'
                     /note="SV40 enhancer, reverse primer for pBABE vectors"
     promoter        1809..2138
                     /label=SV40 promoter
                     /note="SV40 enhancer and early promoter"
     rep_origin      1989..2124
                     /label=SV40 ori
                     /note="SV40 origin of replication"
     primer_bind     2051..2070
                     /label=SV40pro-F
                     /note="SV40 promoter/origin, forward primer"
     CDS             2149..2748
                     /codon_start=1
                     /gene="pac from Streptomyces alboniger"
                     /product="puromycin N-acetyltransferase"
                     /label=PuroR
                     /note="confers resistance to puromycin"
                     /translation="MTEYKPTVRLATRDDVPRAVRTLAAAFADYPATRHTVDPDRHIER
                     VTELQELFLTRVGLDIGKVWVADDGAAVAVWTTPESVEAGAVFAEIGPRMAELSGSRLA
                     AQQQMEGLLAPHRPKEPAWFLATVGVSPDHQGKGLGSAVVLPGVEAAERAGVPAFLETS
                     APRNLPFYERLGFTVTADVEVPEGPRTWCMTRKPGA"
     primer_bind     complement(2149..2168)
                     /label=Puro-R
                     /note="Puromycin resistance gene, reverse primer. Also
                     called puro-variant-R"
     primer_bind     2645..2665
                     /label=Puro-F
                     /note="Puromycin resistance gene, forward primer"
     polyA_signal    2908..3029
                     /label=SV40 poly(A) signal
                     /note="SV40 polyadenylation signal"
     primer_bind     complement(2945..2964)
                     /label=SV40pA-R
                     /note="SV40 polyA, reverse primer"
     primer_bind     2999..3018
                     /label=EBV-rev
                     /note="SV40 polyA terminator, reverse primer"
     primer_bind     complement(3078..3094)
                     /label=M13 rev
                     /note="common sequencing primer, one of multiple similar
                     variants"
     primer_bind     complement(3078..3094)
                     /label=M13 Reverse
                     /note="In lacZ gene. Also called M13-rev"
     primer_bind     complement(3091..3113)
                     /label=M13/pUC Reverse
                     /note="In lacZ gene"
     protein_bind    3102..3118
                     /label=lac operator
                     /bound_moiety="lac repressor encoded by lacI"
                     /note="The lac repressor binds to the lac operator to
                     inhibit transcription in E. coli. This inhibition can be
                     relieved by adding lactose or
                     isopropyl-beta-D-thiogalactopyranoside (IPTG)."
     promoter        complement(3126..3156)
                     /label=lac promoter
                     /note="promoter for the E. coli lac operon"
     protein_bind    3171..3192
                     /label=CAP binding site
                     /bound_moiety="E. coli catabolite activator protein"
                     /note="CAP binding activates transcription in the presence
                     of cAMP."
     primer_bind     complement(3309..3326)
                     /label=L4440
                     /note="L4440 vector, forward primer"
     rep_origin      complement(3480..4068)
                     /direction=LEFT
                     /label=ori
                     /note="high-copy-number ColE1/pMB1/pBR322/pUC origin of
                     replication"
     primer_bind     complement(3560..3579)
                     /label=pBR322ori-F
                     /note="pBR322 origin, forward primer"
     CDS             complement(4239..5099)
                     /codon_start=1
                     /gene="bla"
                     /product="beta-lactamase"
                     /label=AmpR
                     /note="confers resistance to ampicillin, carbenicillin, and
                     related antibiotics"
                     /translation="MSIQHFRVALIPFFAAFCLPVFAHPETLVKVKDAEDQLGARVGYI
                     ELDLNSGKILESFRPEERFPMMSTFKVLLCGAVLSRIDAGQEQLGRRIHYSQNDLVEYS
                     PVTEKHLTDGMTVRELCSAAITMSDNTAANLLLTTIGGPKELTAFLHNMGDHVTRLDRW
                     EPELNEAIPNDERDTTMPVAMATTLRKLLTGELLTLASRQQLIDWMEADKVAGPLLRSA
                     LPAGWFIADKSGAGERGSRGIIAALGPDGKPSRIVVIYTTGSQATMDERNRQIAEIGAS
                     LIKHW"
     primer_bind     4862..4881
                     /label=Amp-R
                     /note="Ampicillin resistance gene, reverse primer"
     promoter        complement(5100..5204)
                     /gene="bla"
                     /label=AmpR promoter
     enhancer        5236..5615
                     /label=CMV enhancer
                     /note="human cytomegalovirus immediate early enhancer"
     intron          5891..91
                     /label=chimeric intron
                     /note="chimera between introns from chicken beta-actin and
                     rabbit beta-globin"
ORIGIN
        1 acggggcagg gcggggttcg gcttctggcg tgtgaccggc ggctctagag cctctgctaa
       61 ccatgttcat gccttcttct ttttcctaca gctcctgggc aacgtgctgg ttattgtgct
      121 gtctcatcat tttggcaaag aattcctcga ggaattcact cctcaggtgc aggctgccta
      181 tcagaaggtg gtggctggtg tggccaatgc cctggctcac aaataccact gagatctgca
      241 tgagctagcc gccaccatgg tgagcaaggg cgaggagctg ttcaccgggg tggtgcccat
      301 cctggtcgag ctggacggcg acgtaaacgg ccacaagttc agcgtgtccg gcgagggcga
      361 gggcgatgcc acctacggca agctgaccct gaagttcatc tgcaccaccg gcaagctgcc
      421 cgtgccctgg cccaccctcg tgaccagcct gggctacggc ctgcagtgct tcgcccgcta
      481 ccccgaccac atgaagcagc acgacttctt caagtccgcc atgcccgaag gctacgtcca
      541 ggagcgcacc atcttcttca aggacgacgg caactacaag acccgcgccg aggtgaagtt
      601 cgagggcgac accctggtga accgcatcga gctgaagggc atcgacttca aggaggacgg
      661 caacatcctg gggcacaagc tggagtacaa ctacaacagc cacaacgtct atatcaccgc
      721 cgacaagcag aagaacggca tcaaggccaa cttcaagatc cgccacaaca tcgaggacgg
      781 cggcgtgcag ctcgccgacc actaccagca gaacaccccc atcggcgacg gccccgtgct
      841 gctgcccgac aaccactacc tgagctacca gtccaagctg agcaaagacc ccaacgagaa
      901 gcgcgatcac atggtcctgc tggagttcgt gaccgccgcc gggatcactc tcggcatgga
      961 cgagctgtac aagtaatgaa agcttggtac cgagctcgga tccactagtc cagtgtggtg
     1021 gaattctgca gatatccagc acagtggcgg ccgctcgagt ctagagggcc cgtttaaacc
     1081 cgctgatcag cctcgactgt gccttctagt tgccagccat ctgttgtttg cccctccccc
     1141 gtgccttcct tgaccctgga aggtgccact cccactgtcc tttcctaata aaatgaggaa
     1201 attgcatcgc attgtctgag taggtgtcat tctattctgg ggggtggggt ggggcaggac
     1261 agcaaggggg aggattggga agacaatagc aggcatgctg gggatgcggt gggctctatg
     1321 gcttctgagg cggaaagaac cagctggggc tctagggggt atccccnnnn nnnnnnnnnn
     1381 nnnnnnnnnn nnnnnnnnnn nnnnnnnnnn nnnnnnnnnn nnnnnnnnnn nnnnnnnnnn
     1441 nnnnnnnnnn nnnnnnnnnn nnnnnnnnnn nnnnnnnnnn nnnnnnnnnn cnnnnnnnnn
     1501 nnnnnnnnnn nnnnnnnnnn nnnnnnnnnn nnnnnnnnnn nnnnnnnnnn nnnnnnnnnn
     1561 nnnnnnnnnn nnnnnnnnnn nnannnnnnn nnnnnnnnnn nnnnnnnnnn nnnnnnnnnn
     1621 nnnnnnnnnn nncctttgac gttggagtcc acgttcttta atagtggact cttgttccaa
     1681 actggaacaa cactcaaccc tatctcggtc tattcttttg atttataagg gattttgccg
     1741 atttcggcct attggttaaa aaatgagctg atttaacaaa aatttaacgc gaattaattc
     1801 tgtggaatgt gtgtcagtta gggtgtggaa agtccccagg ctccccagca ggcagaagta
     1861 tgcaaagcat gcatctcaat tagtcagcaa ccaggtgtgg aaagtcccca ggctccccag
     1921 caggcagaag tatgcaaagc atgcatctca attagtcagc aaccatagtc ccgcccctaa
     1981 ctccgcccat cccgccccta actccgccca gttccgccca ttctccgccc catggctgac
     2041 taattttttt tatttatgca gaggccgagg ccgcctctgc ctctgagcta ttccagaagt
     2101 agtgaggagg cttttttgga ggcctaggct tttgcaaaaa gctcccgcat gaccgagtac
     2161 aagcccacgg tgcgcctcgc cacccgcgac gacgtcccca gggccgtacg caccctcgcc
     2221 gccgcgttcg ccgactaccc cgccacgcgc cacaccgtcg atccggaccg ccacatcgag
     2281 cgggtcaccg agctgcaaga actcttcctc acgcgcgtcg ggctcgacat cggcaaggtg
     2341 tgggtcgcgg acgacggcgc cgcggtggcg gtctggacca cgccggagag cgtcgaagcg
     2401 ggggcggtgt tcgccgagat cggcccgcgc atggccgagt tgagcggttc ccggctggcc
     2461 gcgcagcaac agatggaagg cctcctggcg ccgcaccggc ccaaggagcc cgcgtggttc
     2521 ctggccaccg tcggcgtctc gcccgaccac cagggcaagg gtctgggcag cgccgtcgtg
     2581 ctccccggag tggaggcggc cgagcgcgcc ggggtgcccg ccttcctgga gacctccgcg
     2641 ccccgcaacc tccccttcta cgagcggctc ggcttcaccg tcaccgccga cgtcgaggtg
     2701 cccgaaggac cgcgcacctg gtgcatgacc cgcaagcccg gtgcctgatt cgaaatgacc
     2761 gaccaagcga cgcccaacct gccatcacga gatttcgatt ccaccgccgc cttctatgaa
     2821 aggttgggct tcggaatcgt tttccgggac gccggctgga tgatcctcca gcgcggggat
     2881 ctcatgctgg agttcttcgc ccaccccaac ttgtttattg cagcttataa tggttacaaa
     2941 taaagcaata gcatcacaaa tttcacaaat aaagcatttt tttcactgca ttctagttgt
     3001 ggtttgtcca aactcatcaa tgtatcttat catgtctgta taccgtcgac ctctagctag
     3061 agcttggcgt aatcatggtc atagctgttt cctgtgtgaa attgttatcc gctcacaatt
     3121 ccacacaaca tacgagccgg aagcataaag tgtaaagcct ggggtgccta atgagtgagc
     3181 taactcacat taattgcgtt gcgctcactg cccgctttcc agtcgggaaa cctgtcgtgc
     3241 cagctgcatt aatgaatcgg ccaacgcgcg gggagaggcg gtttgcgtat tgggcgctct
     3301 tccgcttcct cgctcactga ctcgctgcgc tcggtcgttc ggctgcggcg agcggtatca
     3361 gctcactcaa aggcggtaat acggttatcc acagaatcag gggataacgc aggaaagaac
     3421 atgtgagcaa aaggccagca aaaggccagg aaccgtaaaa aggccgcgtt gctggcgttt
     3481 ttccataggc tccgcccccc tgacgagcat cacaaaaatc gacgctcaag tcagaggtgg
     3541 cgaaacccga caggactata aagataccag gcgtttcccc ctggaagctc cctcgtgcgc
     3601 tctcctgttc cgaccctgcc gcttaccgga tacctgtccg cctttctccc ttcgggaagc
     3661 gtggcgcttt ctcatagctc acgctgtagg tatctcagtt cggtgtaggt cgttcgctcc
     3721 aagctgggct gtgtgcacga accccccgtt cagcccgacc gctgcgcctt atccggtaac
     3781 tatcgtcttg agtccaaccc ggtaagacac gacttatcgc cactggcagc agccactggt
     3841 aacaggatta gcagagcgag gtatgtaggc ggtgctacag agttcttgaa gtggtggcct
     3901 aactacggct acactagaag aacagtattt ggtatctgcg ctctgctgaa gccagttacc
     3961 ttcggaaaaa gagttggtag ctcttgatcc ggcaaacaaa ccaccgctgg tagcggtggt
     4021 ttttttgttt gcaagcagca gattacgcgc agaaaaaaag gatctcaaga agatcctttg
     4081 atcttttcta cggggtctga cgctcagtgg aacgaaaact cacgttaagg gattttggtc
     4141 atgagattat caaaaaggat cttcacctag atccttttaa attaaaaatg aagttttaaa
     4201 tcaatctaaa gtatatatga gtaaacttgg tctgacagtt accaatgctt aatcagtgag
     4261 gcacctatct cagcgatctg tctatttcgt tcatccatag ttgcctgact ccccgtcgtg
     4321 tagataacta cgatacggga gggcttacca tctggcccca gtgctgcaat gataccgcga
     4381 gacccacgct caccggctcc agatttatca gcaataaacc agccagccgg aagggccgag
     4441 cgcagaagtg gtcctgcaac tttatccgcc tccatccagt ctattaattg ttgccgggaa
     4501 gctagagtaa gtagttcgcc agttaatagt ttgcgcaacg ttgttgccat tgctacaggc
     4561 atcgtggtgt cacgctcgtc gtttggtatg gcttcattca gctccggttc ccaacgatca
     4621 aggcgagtta catgatcccc catgttgtgc aaaaaagcgg ttagctcctt cggtcctccg
     4681 atcgttgtca gaagtaagtt ggccgcagtg ttatcactca tggttatggc agcactgcat
     4741 aattctctta ctgtcatgcc atccgtaaga tgcttttctg tgactggtga gtactcaacc
     4801 aagtcattct gagaatagtg tatgcggcga ccgagttgct cttgcccggc gtcaatacgg
     4861 gataataccg cgccacatag cagaacttta aaagtgctca tcattggaaa acgttcttcg
     4921 gggcgaaaac tctcaaggat cttaccgctg ttgagatcca gttcgatgta acccactcgt
     4981 gcacccaact gatcttcagc atcttttact ttcaccagcg tttctgggtg agcaaaaaca
     5041 ggaaggcaaa atgccgcaaa aaagggaata agggcgacac ggaaatgttg aatactcata
     5101 ctcttccttt ttcaatatta ttgaagcatt tatcagggtt attgtctcat gagcggatac
     5161 atatttgaat gtatttagaa aaataaacaa ataggggttc cgcgcacatt tccccgaaaa
     5221 gtgccacctg acgtcgacat tgattattga ctagttatta atagtaatca attacggggt
     5281 cattagttca tagcccatat atggagttcc gcgttacata acttacggta aatggcccgc
     5341 ctggctgacc gcccaacgac ccccgcccat tgacgtcaat aatgacgtat gttcccatag
     5401 taacgccaat agggactttc cattgacgtc aatgggtgga gtatttacgg taaactgccc
     5461 acttggcagt acatcaagtg tatcatatgc caagtacgcc ccctattgac gtcaatgacg
     5521 gtaaatggcc cgcctggcat tatgcccagt acatgacctt atgggacttt cctacttggc
     5581 agtacatcta cgtattagtc atcgctatta ccatggtcga ggtgagcccc acgttctgct
     5641 tcactctccc catctccccc ccctccccac ccccaatttt gtatttattt attttttaat
     5701 tattttgtgc agcgatgggg gcgggggggg ggggggggcg ccrggsgggg gggggggggg
     5761 gggggggsgg ggsggggsgr ggcggagagg tgcggcggca gccaatcaga gcggcgcgct
     5821 ccgaaagttt ccttttatgg cgaggcggcg gcggcggcgg ccctataaaa agcgaagcgc
     5881 gcggcgggcg ggagtcgctg cgcgctgcct tcgccccgtg ccccgctccg ccgccgcctc
     5941 gcgccgcccg ccccggctct gactgaccgc gttactccca caggtgagcg ggcgggacgg
     6001 cccttctcct ccgggctgta attagcgctt ggtttaatga cggcttgttt cttttctgtg
     6061 gctgcgtgaa agccttgagg ggctccggga gggccctttg tgcgggggga gcggctcggg
     6121 gggtgcgtgc gtgtgtgtgt gcgtggggag cgccgcgtgc ggctccgcgc tgcccggcgg
     6181 ctgtgagcgc tgcgggcgcg gcgcggggct ttgtgcgctc cgcagtgtgc gcgaggggag
     6241 cgcggccggg ggcggtgccc cgcggtgcgg ggggggctgc gaggggaaca aaggctgcgt
     6301 gcggggtgtg tgcgtggggg ggtgagcagg gggtgtgggc gcgtcggtcg ggctgcaacc
     6361 ccccctgcac ccccctcccc gagttgctga gcacggcccg gcttcgggtg cggggctccg
     6421 tacggggcgt ggcgcggggc tcgccgtgcc gggcgggggg tggcggcagg tgggggtgcc
     6481 gggcggggcg gggccgcctc gggccggggr gggctcgggg gaggggcgcg gcggcccccg
     6541 gagcgccggc ggctgtcgag gcgcggcgag ccgcagccat tgccttttat ggtaatcgtg
     6601 cgagagggcg cagggacttc ctttgtccca aatctgtgcg gagccgaaat ctgggaggcg
     6661 ccgccgcacc ccctctagcg ggcgcggggc gaagcggtgc ggcgccggca ggaaggaaat
     6721 gggcggggag ggccttcgtg cgtcgccgcg ccgccgtccc cttctccctc tccagcctcg
     6781 gggctgtccg cggggggacg gctgccttcg gggggg
//
